>Addgene plasmid #86170 | pstb-LAFR5-exoY | addgene full sequence | sequence record 171330 | Addgene NGS Result
GGTGATGTACTGGCCGTTCTCGTAACCAAGAACTTCGAGAATTTCTTGCACTCGACGGCCGCTAGGGGTC
CTGGCGATATGGACGACCACATGAACCGCCTCGCCAATCAGCGGCTCAATGGGTTTCGGTGAATCCGGGT
GCATGCTGATAAGCATGGCGAGCCGGCTCAGGCCCGCTTTGGGGTTGTTTGCGTGCAGGGTGGCGGCACC
TCCTTCATGCCCGGTGTTCCAGGCCATCAACAGATCAAGGGCTTCGGGGCCACGTACCTCACCGACCAGG
ATGCGGTCGGGGCGCATACGCAGCGTTGTCTTGAGCAGCAGCGTCATCGAGACGTCGATGCTGGTGTGGT
ATTGGACGGCGTTCTCTGCGGCGCACTGGATTTCGCCGGTGTCCTCGATGATGACGACGCGCTCAGACGG
GTTGAAGGCGACCATTTCATTGATGATCGCGTTGACGAGCGTGGTCTTGCCCGAGCCAGTACCGCCAATG
ACGAGGATGTTTCGATGCGCCGCGACGGCGCTTTTAATGACCTCGTATTGCTCGCGGGTCATGATGCCCG
CCTCGACGTACTGTTCCAGCGTGAAGATGGCGACCGCGCGCTTGCGGATCGCAAAGGTTGGCGCGGCCAC
GACCGGCGGCAATTGGCCGGCAAAGCGGCTGCCATCCAAGGGGAACTCGCCTTCCAGGATGGGCGAATGC
CGCGTGACCTCTTTGCCGTGGAATCCGGCCACCGTTTCTATAATCGCCTGCGACTGGCTGGGCCGCATGT
CGCAGATGTACCGCATCGGCTCGCCAAGGCGTTCGTGCCACACCTTGCCGTCCGCGTTGAGCATGACTTC
AACGGTTTTCGGGTCGTTGAGCGCGGCCAACAGGTCCGCACCCATGTCGCGTTCCAGCTTGCGCTTGGCC
CGCTCCTTGATGGTCTGAAACTCTTCTTTCCCGCTCACTTTTCAGTAACCCCTACGCAACAAATCATTAG
CAACATTATCGCACAGGCAAACGATATACCGAAAGTGTTTAGCCTGCAAGACAAACAGCTAATCGAACCG
CACGACGTAGGGGTTCTGATAGAAAACAACTGTCAAAGCGCACCCGCCCGATGCCATTCGCGGCACGGCT
TCCGTTGAGGATGTCGATATGATGCGCGAGCCGACGGCCCGCAGAGAAGGGGCCGTTTTAGCGGCTAAAG
AAGGAAGTGCAAGCCCTAACCCTTGGCGTCAGAGCCTTCCACGCAGCTTTTTTCGGGTGTCGTCGCCCCA
TTTCTTTACGATAAACGCCTTATGTGACGGCAAAACCACACTGATGCGTTCGTATCCGGGCGGCACGCTG
CTCTTGAAAGGATGACCCGCAATCTCCGCGAGTGCCTCGCGGTCAAGGTCGGTGGACTCCAGGAGAAGAG
GTAGGGGAGTTTCCAGGGCGTCGGCAATGGCCTCCATCACCTTCAACGAGGGGTTGGCCTTACCGTTGGT
TAAGTCTGATAAAAACGAAATTGAAACCCCTGCCCTCTCCGACAGCTCATGTTTCGTCATGCCCCGCTCA
TCGAGCAGACGAAGGATGTTGGTGAAAAATATCTGGTTGTACACAGCGGAAGCCGCCCCTCGCACCTTTG
GTCGCGGCCCGCAAAATTTTAGCCGCTAAAGTTCTTGACAGCGGAACCAATGTTTAGCTAAACTAGAGTC
TCCTTTCTCAAGGAGACTTTCGATATGAGCCATAATCAGTTCCAGTTTATCGGTAATCTTACCCGTGACA
CCGAGGTACGTCATGGCAATTCTAACAAGCCGCAAGCAATTTTCGATATAGCGGTTAATGAAGAGTGGCG
CAACGATGCCGGCGACAAGCAGGAGCGCACCGACTTCTTCCGCATCAAGTGTTTTGGCTCTCAGGCCGAG
GCCCACGGCAAGTATTTGGGCAAGGGGTCGCTGGTATTCGTGCAGGGCAAGATTCGGAATACCAAGTACG
AGAAGGACGGCCAGACGGTCTACGGGACCGACTTCATTGCCGATAAGGTGGATTATCTGGACACCAAGGC
ACCAGGCGGGTCAAATCAGGAATAAGGGCACATTGCCCCGGCGTGAGTCGGGGCAATCCCGCAAGGAGGG
TGAATGAATCGGACGTTTGACCGGAAGGCATACAGGCAAGAACTGATCGACGCGGGGTTTTCCGCCGAGG
ATGCCGAAACCATCGCAAGCCGCACCGTCATGCGTGCGCCCCGCGAAACCTTCCAGTCCGTCGGCTCGAT
GGTCCAGCAAGCTACGGCCAAGATCGAGCGCGACAGCGTGCAACTGGCTCCCCCTGCCCTGCCCGCGCCA
TCGGCCGCCGTGGAGCGTTCGCGTCGTCTCGAACAGGAGGCGGCAGGTTTGGCGAAGTCGATGACCATCG
ACACGCGAGGAACTATGACGACCAAGAAGCGAAAAACCGCCGGCGAGGACCTGGCAAAACAGGTCAGCGA
GGCCAAGCAGGCCGCGTTGCTGAAACACACGAAGCAGCAGATCAAGGAAATGCAGCTTTCCTTGTTCGAT
ATTGCGCCGTGGCCGGACACGATGCGAGCGATGCCAAACGACACGGCCCGCTCTGCCCTGTTCACCACGC
GCAACAAGAAAATCCCGCGCGAGGCGCTGCAAAACAAGGTCATTTTCCACGTCAACAAGGACGTGAAGAT
CACCTACACCGGCGTCGAGCTGCGGGCCGACGATGACGAACTGGTGTGGCAGCAGGTGTTGGAGTACGCG
AAGCGCACCCCTATCGGCGAGCCGATCACCTTCACGTTCTACGAGCTTTGCCAGGACCTGGGCTGGTCGA
TCAATGGCCGGTATTACACGAAGGCCGAGGAATGCCTGTCGCGCCTACAGGCGACGGCGATGGGCTTCAC
GTCCGACCGCGTTGGGCACCTGGAATCGGTGTCGCTGCTGCACCGCTTCCGCGTCCTGGACCGTGGCAAG
AAAACGTCCCGTTGCCAGGTCCTGATCGACGAGGAAATCGTCGTGCTGTTTGCTGGCGACCACTACACGA
AATTCATATGGGAGAAGTACCGCAAGCTGTCGCCGACGGCCCGACGGATGTTCGACTATTTCAGCTCGCA
CCGGGAGCCGTACCCGCTCAAGCTGGAAACCTTCCGCCTCATGTGCGGATCGGATTCCACCCGCGTGAAG
AAGTGGCGCGAGCAGGTCGGCGAAGCCTGCGAAGAGTTGCGAGGCAGCGGCCTGGTGGAACACGCCTGGG
TCAATGATGACCTGGTGCATTGCAAACGCTAGGGCCTTGTGGGGTCAGTTCCGGCTGGGGGTTCAGCAGC
CAGCGCTTTACTGGCATTTCAGGAACAAGCGGGCACTGCTCGACGCACTTGCTTCGCTCAGTATCGCTCG
GGACGCACGGCGCGCTCTACGAACTGCCGATAAACAGAGGATTAAAATTGACAATTGTGATTAAGGCTCA
GATTCGACGGCTTGGAGCGGCCGACGTGCAGGATTTCCGCGAGATCCGATTGTCGGCCCTGAAGAAAGCT
CCAGAGATGTTCGGGTCCGTTTACGAGCACGAGGAGAAAAAGCCCATGGAGGCGTTCGCTGAACGGTTGC
GAGATGCCGTGGCATTCGGCGCCTACATCGACGGCGAGATCATTGGGCTGTCGGTCTTCAAACAGGAGGA
CGGCCCCAAGGACGCTCACAAGGCGCATCTGTCCGGCGTTTTCGTGGAGCCCGAACAGCGAGGCCGAGGG
GTCGCCGGTATGCTGCTGCGGGCGTTGCCGGCGGGTTTATTGCTCGTGATGATCGTCCGACAGATTCCAA
CGGGAATCTGGTGGATGCGCATCTTCATCCTCGGCGCACTTAATATTTCGCTATTCTGGAGCTTGTTGTT
TATTTCGGTCTACCGCCTGCCGGGCGGGGTCGCGGCGACGGTAGGCGCTGTGCAGCCGCTGATGGTCGTG
TTCATCTCTGCCGCTCTGCTAGGTAGCCCGATACGATTGATGGCGGTCCTGGGGGCTATTTGCGGAACTG
CGGGCGTGGCGCTGTTGGTGTTGACACCAAACGCAGCGCTAGATCCTGTCGGCGTCGCAGCGGGCCTGGC
GGGGGCGGTTTCCATGGCGTTCGGAACCGTGCTGACCCGCAAGTGGCAACCTCCCGTGCCTCTGCTCACC
TTTACCGCCTGGCAACTGGCGGCCGGAGGACTTCTGCTCGTTCCAGTAGCTTTAGTGTTTGATCCGCCAA
TCCCGATGCCTACAGGAACCAATGTTCTCGGCCTGGCGTGGCTCGGCCTGATCGGAGCGGGTTTAACCTA
CTTCCTTTGGTTCCGGGGGATCTCGCGACTCGAACCTACAGTTGTTTCCTTACTGGGCTTTCTCAGCCCG
GGGACCGCCGTGTTGCTAGGATGGTTGTTCTTGGATCAGACGCTGAGTGCGCTTCAAATCATCGGCGTCC
TGCTCGTGATCGGGAGTATCTGGCTGGGCCAACGTTCCAACCGCACTCCTAGGGCGCGTATAGCTTGCCG
GAAGTCGCCTTGACCCGCATGGCATAGGCCTATCGTTTCCACGATCAGCGATCGGCTCGTTGCCCTGCGC
CGCTCCAAAGCCCGCGACGCAGCGCCGGCAGGCAGAGCAAGTAGAGGGCAGCGCCTGCAATCCATGCCCA
CCCGTTCCACGTTGTTATAGAAGCCGCATAGATCGCCGTGAAGAGGAGGGGTCCGACGATCGAGGTCAGG
CTGGTGAGCGCCGCCAGTGAGCCTTGCAGCTGCCCCTGACGTTCCTCATCCACCTGCCTGGACAACATTG
CTTGCAGCGCCGGCATTCCGATGCCACCCGAAGCAAGCAGGACCATGATCGGGAACGCCATCCATCCCCG
TGTCGCGAAGGCAAGCAGGATGTAGCCTGTGCCGTCGGCAATCATTCCGAGCATGAGTGCCCGCCTTTCG
CCGAGCCGGGCGGCTACAGGGCCGGTGATCATTGCCTGGGCGAGTGAATGCAGAATGCCAAATGCGGCAA
GCGAAATGCCGATCGTGGTCGCGTCCCAGTGAAAGCGATCCTCGCCGAAAATGACCCAAAGCGCGGCCGG
CACCTGTCCGACAAGTTGCATGATGAAGAAGACCGCCATCAGGGCGGCGACGACGGTCATGCCCCGGGCC
CACCGGAACGAAGCGAGCGGGTTGAGAGCCTCCCGGCGTAACGGCCGGCGTTCGCCTTTGTGCGACTCCG
GCAAAAGGAAACAGCCCGTCAGGAAATTGAGGCCGTTCAAGGCTGCCGCGGCGAAGAACGGAGCGTGGGG
GGAGAAACCGCCCATCAGCCCACCGAGCACAGGTCCCGCGACCATCCCGAACCCGAAACAGGCGCTCATG
AAGCCGAAGTGCCGCGCGCGCTCATCGCCATCAGTGATATCGGCAATATAAGCGCCGGCTACCGCCCCAG
TCGCCCCGGTGATGCCGGCCACGATCCGCCCGATATAGAGAACCCAAAGGAAAGGCGCTGTCGCCATGAT
GGCGTAGTCGACAGTGGCGCCGGCCAGCGAGACGAGCAAGATTGGCCGCCGCCCGAAACGATCCGACAGC
GCGCCCAGCACAGGTGCGCAGGCAAATTGCACCAACGCATACAGCGCCAGCAGAATGCCATAGTGGGCGG
TGACGTCGTTCGAGTGAACCAGATCGCGCAGGAGGCCCGGCAGCACCGGCATAATCAGGCCGATGCCGAC
AGCGTCGAGCGCGACAGTGCTCAGAATTACGATCAGGGGTATGTTGGGTTTCACGTCTGGCCTCCGGACC
AGCCTCCGCTGGTCCGATTGAACGCGCGGATTCTTTATCACTGATAAGTTGGTGGACATATTATGTTTAT
CAGTGATAAAGTGTCAAGCATGACAAAGTTGCAGCCGAATACAGTGATCCGTGCCGCCCTGGACCTGTTG
AACGAGGTCGGCGTAGACGGTCTGACGACACGCAAACTGGCGGAACGGTTGGGGGTTCAGCAGCCGGCGC
TTTACTGGCACTTCAGGAACAAGCGGGCGCTGCTCGACGCACTGGCCGAAGCCATGCTGGCGGAGAATCA
TACGCATTCGGTGCCGAGAGCCGACGACGACTGGCGCTCATTTCTGATCGGGAATGCCCGCAGCTTCAGG
CAGGCGCTGCTCGCCTACCGCGATGGCGCGCGCATCCATGCCGGCACGCGACCGGGCGCACCGCAGATGG
AAACGGCCGACGCGCAGCTTCGCTTCCTCTGCGAGGCGGGTTTTTCGGCCGGGGACGCCGTCAATGCGCT
GATGACAATCAGCTACTTCACTGTTGGGGCCGTGCTTGAGGAGCAGGCCGGCGACAGCGATGCCGGCGAG
CGCGGCGGCACCGTTGAACAGGCTCCGCTCTCGCCGCTGTTGCGGGCCGCGATAGACGCCTTCGACGAAG
CCGGTCCGGACGCAGCGTTCGAGCAGGGACTCGCGGTGATTGTCGATGGATTGGCGAAAAGGAGGCTCGT
TGTCAGGAACGTTGAAGGACCGAGAAAGGGTGACGATTGATCAGGACCGCTGCCGGAGCGCAACCCACTC
ACTACAGCAGAGCCATGTAGACAACATCCCCTCCCCCTTTCCACCGCGTCAGACGCCCGTAGCAGCCCGC
TACGGGCTTTTTCATGCCCTGCCCTAGCGTCCAAGCCTCACGGCCGCGCTCGGCCTCTCTGGCGGCCTTC
TGGCGCTCCTGCTGCGGCGTCCGCTCGTGGGCCGTGGCGCGGGTCCGCGCGCCGGCCTCGTGCGCCTGGC
GCTCGCGGGCGAGGTCCAGGGCGGCCGTCTTCACGTTCTGCCTTGCGCAGATGAGATAGATCCGGACTTC
CATTGTTCATTCCACGGACAAAAACAGAGAAAGGAAACGACAGAGGCCAAAAAGCTCGCTTTCAGCACCT
GTCGTTTCCTTTCTTTTCAGAGGGTATTTTAAATAAAAACATTAAGTTATGACGAAGAAGAACGGAAACG
CCTTAAACCGGAAAATTTTCATAAATAGCGAAAACCCGCGAGGTCGCCGCCCCGTAACCTGTCGGATCAC
CGGAAAGGACCCGTAAAGTGATAATGATTATCATCTACATATCACAACGTGCGTGGAGGCCATCAAACCA
CGTCAAATAATCAATTATGACGCAGGTATCGTATTAATTGATCTGCATCAACTTAACGTAAAAACAACTT
CAGACAATACAAATCAGCGACACTGAATACGGGGCAACCTCATGTCCGGATCTAGCGTGGACTCAAGGCT
CTCGCGAATGGCTCGCGTTGGAAACTTTCATTGACACTTGAGGGGCACCGCAGGGAAATTCTCGTCCTTG
CGAGAACCGGCTATGTCGTGCTGCGCATCGAGCCTGCGCCCTTGGCTTGTCTCGCCCCTCTCCGCGTCGC
TACGGGGCTTCCAGCGCCTTTCCGACGCTCACCGGGCTGGTTGCCCTCGCCGCTGGGCTGGCGGCCGTCT
ATGGCCCTGCAAACGCGCCAGAAACGCCGTCGAAGCCGTGTGCGAGACACCGCGGCCGCCGGCGTTGTGG
ATACCTCGCGGAAAACTTGGCCCTCACTGACAGATGAGGGGCGGACGTTGACACTTGAGGGGCCGACTCA
CCCGGCGCGGCGTTGACAGATGAGGGGCAGGCTCGATTTCGGCCGGCGACGTGGAGCTGGCCAGCCTCGC
AAATCGGCGAAAACGCCTGATTTTACGCGAGTTTCCCACAGATGATGTGGACAAGCCTGGGGATAAGTGC
CCTGCGGTATTGACACTTGAGGGGCGCGACTACTGACAGATGAGGGGCGCGATCCTTGACACTTGAGGGG
CAGAGTGCTGACAGATGAGGGGCGCACCTATTGACATTTGAGGGGCTGTCCACAGGCAGAAAATCCAGCA
TTTGCAAGGGTTTCCGCCCGTTTTTCGGCCACCGCTAACCTGTCTTTTAACCTGCTTTTAAACCAATATT
TATAAACCTTGTTTTTAACCAGGGCTGCGCCCTGTGCGCGTGACCGCGCACGCCGAAGGGGGGTGCCCCC
CCTTCTCGAACCCTCCCGGCCCGCTAACGCGGGCCTCCCATCCCCCCAGGGGCTGCGCCCCTCGGCCGCG
AACGGCCTCACCCCAAAAATGGCAGCGCTGGCAGTCCTTGCCATTGCCGGGATCGGGGCAGTAACGGGAT
GGGCGATCAGCCCGAGCGCGACGCCCGGAAGCATTGACGTGCCGCAGGTGCTGGCATCGACATTCAGCGA
CCAGGTGCCGGGCAGTGAGGGCGGCGGCCTGGGTGGCGGCCTGCCCTTCACTTCGGCCGTCGGGGCATTC
ACGGACTTCATGGCGGGGCCGGCAATTTTTACCTTGGGCATTCTTGGCATAGTGGTCGCGGGTGCCGTGC
TCGTGTTCGGGGCGATCGGTGCGGGCCTCTTCGCTATTACGCCAGCTGGCGAAAGGGGGATGTGCTGCAA
GGCGATTAAGTTGGGTAACGCCAGGGTTTTCCCAGTCACGACGTTGTAAAACGACGGCCAGTGCCAAGCT
TGGCACGCGTCTGAATGTCCATTGTTCCCTCCCGAAATCGTGTTCCCCGAGACAGTCCTCTCTGTCCCGG
CGGGAGTATTTCTCAAAACTCGGGTAGACGCAATTATTTTCAGTAAATTTTTACCTCGTTTTTATGAGCG
GCGACGGCGCTTTCGGCCGTCTAGCCTGCACAAGCCATCTTGCTAGCATCGCATGCGTCTCCTATATTGG
GGGAAAGGAGTATTGAGGCATGGGTGCCCCACAGCTTTCGGTCCGAAGTGCAAAAGCGCGTGATCTGGCG
CGCCGACTTGCACGGCGAGAGAACCGCTCCATCGCTGACATCGTCGAGCGTGCTCTTGAGTTATATGAAA
CCAGAGAAGCTGGCCGAGAGCCTGCGAGTGCTTTCTATGCGCGCTTGTTCGAGAGTTGCGGCACGGACAT
CGACCTGCAGTAACGTAACGTAAATGGAGTCACCTCTATGAAGTCCGCGACGCGCTCGGCCAGTTCGCCG
TTTTTTATCCCCGAAGAAACCGGGGCAGTCCGACCGATCGGAGGTATGGCAAAACGCAGTTTCGACGTTC
TTGCCGCCTCCGTGGCCCTCCTTCTCTTCAGCCCGCTCTTTTTGCTCATCATGGCCCTCGTCAAGTTCTC
GGACGGCGGCAGTGTCTTTTATGGGCATCGCCGAATCGGTCACAATGGCCAATCCTTCAAGTGCCTGAAA
TTCCGTACGATGATGGAAAAGGGCGACGAGGTCCTCGAAGAGTTTTTCAGGATCAACCCCGACGCCTATG
AAGAATGGCGTGCGACCCGCAAGCTTCAGAACGATCCGCGCGTGACCGTTGTCGGAGCAGTCCTGCGTAA
GCTCAGCCTCGACGAGTTGCCGCAGCTCCTCAACATCATTCGCGGTGAAATGAGCGTCGTCGGCCCCCGT
CCGGTGGTCGAAGACGAACTCGAACTCTATGATTCGGCAGCCGTCTTTTATCTGCGATCGCGTCCCGGCC
TGACGGGGCTCTGGCAGATCAGCGGCCGCAACGACGTCTCCTACGCCACGCGCGTCGCTTTCGACACGCA
ATATGTCCAGAACTGGTCGCTTTTCGCCGACCTTGTCATTGTTTTCAAGACGATCCCTGCCGTTTGCCTC
TCCCGCGGCAGCTACTGAGGATCCCCGGGAATTCGTAATCATGGTCATAGCTGTTTCCTGTGTGAAATTG
TTATCCGCTCACAATTCCACACAACATACGAGCCGGAAGCATAAAGTGTAAAGCCTGGGGTGCCTAATGA
GTGAGCTAACTCACATTAATTGCGTTGCGCTCACTGCCCGCTTTCCAGTCGGGAAACCTGTCGTGCCAGC
TGCATTAATGAATCGGCCAACGCGCGGGGAGAGGCGGTTTGCGTATGGGTTCGTGCGATCCGTCTGCATG
ATGGTGATAGCCGTCAGCATGATTTTCGTGTCGTCGAACTTGGTGAAGGGCATTCTCGGCGGCGATCACG
ACGCCGGCCCTGCGGAGCCTTCGCCGCGTGCGCGATTCATGGCGGCCGTGGAGGCCAAGGATTTCGCGCG
AGTGCAAGAGCTGATCGAGGCGCGTGGAGCCAAGTCGGCGGCTGATTATGTCCTTGCGCAGCTCGCCGTG
GCCGAAGGTCTGGACCGCAAGCCTGGTGCGCGCGTCGTGGTCGGGAAAGCGGCGGGCAGCATGGCAATGC
CGCCTGCGGCGCTGGGTTTTACGCCAAGGGGAGAAGCGGCATACGCCATCGAGCGGTCAGCCTATGGTGA
GCCGAGGTCCAGCATTGCGAAGCAGTACCAGCAGGAATGGAACCGGAAGGCGGCGACCTGGTGGGCGATG
GCCGGTGTGGCCGGCATCATCGGCGCGATCCTGGCGGCGGCGGCAACCGGCTTTGTTGGGCTGGCAGTGT
CGATCCGCAACCGAGTGAAGCGCGTGCGCGACCTGTTGGTGATGGAGCCGGGTGCAGAGCCATAAGCGGC
AAGAGACGAAAGCCCGGTTTCCGGGCTTTTGTTTTGTTACGCCAAGGACGAGTTTTAGCGGCTAAAGGTG
TTGACGTGCGAGAAATGTTTAGCTAAACTTCTCTCATGTGCTGGCGGCTGTCACCGCTATGTTCAACCAA
GGCGCGGAGCAAATTATGGGTGTTATCCATGAAGAAACGGCTTACCGAAAGCCAGTTCCAGGAGGCGATC
CAGGGGCTGGAAGTGGGGCAGCAGACCATCGAGATAGCGCGGGGCGTCTTAGTCGATGGGAAGCCACAGG
CGACGTTCGCAACGTCGCTGGGACTGACCAGGGGCGCAGTGTCGCAAGCGGTGCATCGCGTGTGGGCCGC
GTTCGAGGACAAGAACTTGCCCGAGGGGTACGCGCGGGTAACGGCGGTTCTGCCGGAACATCAGGCGTAC
ATCGTCCGGAAGTGGGAAGCGGACGCCAAGAAAAAACAGGAAACCAAACGATGAAAACTTTGGTCACGGC
CAACCAGAAAGGCGGCGTCGGCAAGACTTCGACCCTTGTGCATCTTGCCTTCGACTTTTTCGAGCGCGGC
TTGCGGGTTGCCGTGATCGACCTGGACCCCCAGGGCAATGCGTCCTACACGCTCAAGGACTTTGCTACCG
GCCTGCATGCAAGCAAGCTGTTCGGCGCTGTCCCTGCCGGCGGCTGGACCGAAACCGCACCCGCAGCCGG
CGACGGCCAGGCCGCGCGCCTCGCCCTCATCGAGTCCAACCCGGTACTGGCGAACGCCGAACGGCTGTCG
CTGGACGACGCCCGCGAGCTGTTCGGGGCGAACATCAAGGCCCTGGCGAACCAAGGCTTCGACGTGTGCC
TGATCGACACGGCCCCGACCCTTGGCGTCGGCCTGGCGGCCGCCCTCTTCGCGGCCGACTATGTGCTGTC
CCCCATCGAGCTTGAGGCGTACAGCATCCAGGGCATCAAGAAGATGGTCACGACCATTGCGAACGTGCGC
CAGAAGAACGCCAAGCTGCAATTCCTTGGCATGGTGCCCAGCAAGGTCGATGCGCGGAATCCGCGCCACG
CGCGCCACCAAGCCGAGCTGCTGGCCGCGTACCCCAAGATGATGATTCCGGCCACCGTTGGCCTGCGCAG
CAGCATCGCCGATGCCCTCGCATCCGGTGTGCCGGTCTGGAAGATCAAGAAAACGGCCGCGCGCAAGGCA
TCGAAAGAGGTTCGCGCCCTGGCTGATTACGTGTTCACGAAGATGGAGATTTCCCAATGACTGCGGCTCA
AGCCAAGACCACCAAGAAAAACACCGCTGCGGCCGCTCAGGAAGCCGCAGGCGCGGCGCAGCCGTCCGGC
CTGGGGTTGGATAGCATCGGCGACCTGTCGAGCCTCCTGGACGCTCCTGCGGCGTCTCAGGGCGGTTCCG
GCCCTATCGAGCTGGACCTGGACCTGATCGACGAAGATCCGCATCAGCCGCGGACGGCCGACAACCCCGG
CTTTTCCCCGGAGAGCATCGCGGAAATCGGTGCCACGATCAAAGAGCGCGGGGTGAAGTCACCCATTTCG
GTGCGCGAGAACCAGGAGCAGCCGGGCCGCTATATCATCAATCACGGCGCCCGCCGCTACCGTGGCTCGA
AGTGGGCCGGCAAGAAGTCCATCCCGGCGTTCATCGACAACGACTACAACGAAGCCGACCAGGTTATCGA
GAACCTGCAACGCAACGAGCTGACCCCGCGCGAAATTGCCGACTTCATTGGCCGCGAGCTGGCGAAGGGC
AAGAAGAAAGGCGATATCGCCAAGGAAATCGGCAAGTCGCCGGCGTTCATCACCCAGCACGTCACGCTGC
TGGACCTGCCGGAGAAGATCGCCGATGCGTTCAACACCGGCCGCGTGCGCGACGTGACCGTGGTGAACGA
GCTGGTGACGGCCTTCAAGAAGCGCCCGGAGGAAGTCGAGGCGTGGCTTGACGACGACACCCAGGAAATC
ACGCGCGGCACGGTCAAGCTGCTGCGCGAGTTCCTGGACGAGAAGGGCCGCGATCCCAACACCGTCGATG
CCTTCAACGGCCAGACTGATGCCGAGCGTGACGCGGAGGCCGGCGACGGCCAGGACGGCGAGGACGGCGA
CCAGGACGGTAAGGACGCCAAGGAAAAGGGCGCGAAGGAGCCGGACCCGGACAAGCTGAAAAAGGCCATC
GTCCAGGTCGAGCACGACGAGCGCCCTGCCCGCCTTATCCTCAACCGTCGGCCGCCGGCGGAAGGCTATG
CCTGGTTGAAGTACGAGGACGACGGCCAGGAGTTCGAGGCGAACCTTGCCGACGTGAAACTGGTCGCGCT
CATCGAGGGCTGATCCCCAAAGACAGCGGCGCGGGCCACCCGCGCCGCACAGACAACGGTTCCGCTACAA
GGAGGACCGAAGAATGAATCCGATGCTGTTCTACATCGCGGGAGGCGTAGGCGCGGCGTTGCTGCTGGTT
TCCGCGATCATGCTGTTCAAGCTGCGCGAGCCGAAGAAGGAACACCGACCGCAGCGCAAGGCGGCGGCCC
CGACGCCGCAGCCGGTCGATAACGAGCTGCTGCGCACCTTTCGCCGGCCGTCGCAGGCCAGCCAACCCGA
GCCATCCACGACGCCGCCGGCGCGGCGCACTGCCCCGCCGAGCAGCGAACAATCCAGAGGGAATGACGGC
GATTTCGTCACGTCGGCCCTGGTGGCCGGGGCGACCAACAGCACCATGCTGGGCTACCTGGCCGGCGGCT
CGCTGACCGGGGCCATGCTGGGCGATGCGCTGCGGCCGGATACGCCGTCTGCGGCGTTCGCGGACCCCTC
GCCGTGCTTCGGCAGCAGCGACACGGACAGCGGCTGGACCGATACCGGCAGCTCTTGCGATTTCAGTTCG
TCCGACACCGATACGAACAACTGGTGAGGGCGGACCATGACTGACGAACAAAAGAAACGGCTCCTGATGT
TGCAAGCTATCCGGCGCAGCATCCAGGCAATGCGCAGGGGTGTTTCGGGGCCGGATAGTTTCAAGGGCTG
GTTGACCGGCATCGGCATCATCGCGGCGGGGTTCCTGGTTGGCGAGCTGCTGCCATCCCCTGCCCCCGGC
GTCGGCCTGGTTGTGCCAGGGGCCTGCATTGCCGGCTTCGTCGTCGGCTGCTGGCTCAACAGGAAAGGCC
GCTCATGGCCGACAGCCATTTACGACCAATTGGCCCGTTACCAGCCGCTCAACGAGCGGGCGTACCGCGA
CCTGCAAGAGACGGTGAAGGAACGCGGCCTCGACTGCGATGCGGTCATGGAGTGGACCTACATCGAGCAG
GCCGAGTTCATGCCCCTGGTGCCCACCAGGGAGGACCTAGCGCGCGACAAGTTCCTGACCGCGACGCGGG
CCGATAGGGCCGAGGACGATGCGCGTGCGCGCTTCGTCGTGCTCCATCCCAAGAAGCGCGGCCCCGACGC
ATGAAGAAGCCCGACGCCCGCTAATCCCCTTCCCGCTGACCCTTTGCCCCCGCCGACCGTGCGGGGCTTT
TTTTGCCTGCCCTTCAGCCGCTAAAAAACCTGCCGTTAAGTCGAGAACTGTTCAGCTAAACTCTTGCGCT
GATAAGGTAGGTAAGAGTATTATTATTCTTACCAATTACCGGAGCCAACATGGAACTGAACAAAGAGACG
CGCGACCGCATTTTTGCGGCTGCGGACGAGCTGTTCGAGCAAGGCGACCGGGAGAACTTCCCGACCGTGG
ATGCAGTGCGTAAGGCCGCCCGCGTCAACATGAACGACGCCAGCGCCGGCATGCGCGAATGGCGACGCCA
GCGCACGGCGCAGGCCGCCCCGCTGGCAGTCCAGGTGCCGGACGCGGTGCAGCAGGCCGGCAACCAGGCC
GTGGCCGCCCTCTGGCAAGCCGCCCAGGCCCTTGCCAATGAATCGTTGCAGGCAGCGCAAGCCGGCTGGG
ATCGTGAGCGCAACGAGTTGGAAGCCGTGCGCGGGGAGCTGGCCGACGCCTTCGAGGCGCAGGCCCGCGA
GCTGGAAGAAGCCCAGGCGCGCGTTACATTGCTAGAGCAGCAGGCCGCCGAGGCGGCCGAGCTGGCCGCA
CGCCAGCGGCAAGCCCTGGCCGAAGCACGCACCGCCCTGGCAGGAGCCGAGCAGCGGGCCGCGCTGGCGA
CGCAGCGGGCCGACGAGGTGGAGCGTCGAGCGCAGGAGCTGCGCGCCGAGCTGGACTACGCTCACCAGGA
CGCCCGCGCATTCAAAGAAGAGAGCCGCAAGACCCTGGACGCGGCCAACCAGGAAATGCAGGCGCTTCGC
GGCGAGCGCGACGCCACCAGGCGCGAAGCGGAGAGTTTGCGCACGGAGTTGGCAGCGGTGAAAGCGAAGG
CGCAGGCCGACGCCGAGGCCCACCAGGAGCAAAGGAAGTTGGCGGCGCAAGAGGCGGCCAGGCAGGCCGA
GCGCTTTACGACGGTGCAAGCCGAGCGTGACGAAGCGCGGCAAGAGGCAAAGGCAGCCCAAGAAGAGGCC
GCTATGTTGAGGGGTCGGCTAGACGCGGAAACGAGTGGGAGGAAACACAAAGCGGGAGGAAAGTAACTGA
TAAATCGAACGCAGTTCACTAAAATAGATGGAACAACCTTGACGCGCCCGGCTCTAGGGAAAGCCGGCCT
CGAACTGCCGAGGTCGGCTTTTTTTTAGCCGGCAAGCGACCAGGACACGTTTAACACCAGAGGCAACCGT
CAGGAGTCACCCAATGAAACACCGCCTCCTGGTCATGAATGGGCAAAGAATTGTCCAGACCGAGAACCAA
GGCGCATGGACGAACCAGAAGGTAGATAAAGCCGGGGCCCTGAAACCTGGCATTTACAACATCTATATGG
CCCAAAAGGCCGATAAGTCGCAGCGCCACGACGGCAGCATCGTCCACGCAGATAGCGGCAGCATTTACCA
ACAGGTGGGGAAGAACTTTGTAATGCACGCCCGGTCAGATTTCGATAAAGTACCTGAAATCGGGAGTGCG
AAAAGCATCACCTATGACGCAAGTGGCAAGGCACAGGTAAGTGCCGAAAGCGTCAAGTTGAGTCGCGGGC
GCACTCGTTAGAGTTTTAGCGGCTAAAAAGGGAGGCGTCTTGAGCAGCTACAGCAGAGCCGAGCGCGCAC
CGTGGGGAGACTTCCCGAAGGTGGTTCGCAACGGCGACCTTGGTTCTTTGACCAACGAGCCTGAATACCA
GGCTGCGAAGCAGGGCGACGCGGAAGCGGCGCTTAATTTGGTCGAGCGCCTGATTTCGGACGACACTGTT
GCCCAGCTCAAGACGCTGATCGGCGACGACAAGCCCCGCATCGTTCCAGTCCTCGCCGTCGAGGCGGCGG
GGAACAACAAGATTCCGGCCATGATGGCGGTCGTTCTGGCCGACCGCCTTGGCCTTGAGGTCGAAACGGA
CATTGTGCAGCGGGAGAAGGTCGCCCGAACCGGAGCCGGTTCAGATCATCGCCTGGCGTTCAACCCGACT
TTCGAGGGGGAGGTGATCCCCGGCCAGAAGTACATCGTTGTCGATGACACGCTGACGATGGGCGGCACCA
TTGCCTCATTACGCGGCTACATCGAGAACAACGGCGGCAAGGTCATGGCGGCGTCCGTCATGACCGCCCA
TGAAGGCGCGCTTGACCTGGCGGTCAAGCCGAAGATGCTTGCGGGCATCAATGAGAAACACGGTCCAGCA
ATGGACGCATTTTGGAAGGAAACCTTTGGCTATGGCATCGACCGACTCACCCAAGGAGAAGCCGGACACC
TCCGCGCTGCCCCGTCCGTTGACGCAATCCGAGATCGCATCGCTGCGGCTCGAAATGAAGCAGTCAATCG
AGTGGGGGCAAGCCGAACTGCGACGACGGCGCGAGCAGGGCAACAGCAGTCCCCGGCAGTAAAGCAGTCC
AGCGGCAACAGCGGCGAGGATTTGCTACAGGCGGCCCAGGAGGCCGAGACGGAACAGCAGGCCCTCTTAG
AATCCGCGCCCATCGAGCAGACCTACCAGCAGACCCTTGCGCTCTACGTGCAGGCAAAGCATGACCAGGT
GGAGCGCATCGAGGACCGCCTAGAACAGCTCGTAGACCGTCAGCAGGCGCGTTTGCAGCAGCTACAGTCC
AATGCCCCCGGCTTGCTGTCCCTGCCGCGTACAAAGGCCGCCTGGCAGCAGCAGCAGGCCCAACAGCAAG
CCCGCTTGCAGACCCTGCACACGCGGCTGGACATGGTGCGCGAAATCAAGGAAGGCATGGGCATTCACGC
GCCCAAGATCGAGGAACTGGCGACGCGCAAGATGCGCGCGGAGCATCCCGAGCTGGCCGGCGACTGGGAT
TCGATGCGTGAAGCAGCCCGACGGCACCAGGCCCTGATGCGCAAGCAGGAGCAGGAGAAGAAACAGGCCC
AGGAGCGCGAGCGCGGGCGCAGTCAGAGCTTGGGCCTGTCAAACAAGCCCAGCTAACGCAAAAACAAAGC
CCGGCAACGCCGGGCTTTTTCATCTGCGCCTCTGCGATTCATAACGAGGCCCACACCACCAGGGCGGCCG
CGAACAACACCATGCCGCCGGCGATCATGTTCATCATCGCCACGCGCCGCGCGTCCGCGACCTTGGCCGC
GAGCTGGCGGCCAAGGCCGTCGTCGATTTCCCTGCGGATCGCTTCGGCCGCCTGCGCGGCGCTGTCCTTC
ATTACCTTCGCCATTGCGTCCTTGCTGGCCGCCAGGGCCGCGTTCAGCATCCGCTCCGCTTTGGCCTTGG
CGTCCTCGCCCCAACGATGGGCGATCCCTTCCAGCTCTTCCTTGAACGCGGCAAGGATTTCCTCTTGCTT
GGCCGCACTGTCGGCCATGAGCCGGGCGTTGATGGTATGCAGGATCAGCACCGGGTCGTCGCGGCCGACG
GCGATGCCGTGCTTGGCCGCAATCTCCCGGATCAGCTCTTCAATCTGGTCGCTCATAGCACGGCCGCCGC
GTCGAGCTGTTCAAACAGGCCGCGCCGCACGATCTTGAGGCGTTGCCGCGTCATGATCGTGAGCGATTCA
TCGGCCAGCGCCTGGTCGAACGTCAGCCGCTCTTGCAGCATGTCGCTGAAATCGCGGCCGTAGGTTTCTT
CCTTGAGGGCCGGAATCTGGATGATGGACGACACGCGGGCCTTGTTGGCCGTGTACGCCTTCATCTGCTC
AAAGCTCTTGCCCTCATGCTCGATAGGCCCCCAATACGGGTTCAGCCAGACCACGAAAAGCGCTTCGGCC
GGGAACTGGCTGGCGAGCTGGGCGAAGCCGCTCACCGTGTCCAGGAGAGCCTGGCCGCCGGTGACGACGG
TATGGATGACCAGCTCATGCCCCATTTCTTGCAGCAGAGCCGGCACCTGGTTGCTGATGAGGTAATGCGA
CAGAGGCACGAACGAGCTGGCACCGTTGTCGATCACCACGTCATCCTTGGTCGGCGCAATCAGCTCGACC
AGGGTGTCGAAGTTGCGCGAGTTAATTTCGTCGCCGGCCATGATGTTCAGCCGGCGGACGTTCAGGGCCT
TGTAGCCCTCGAACGTCGCGTTCACCGGGTCGGTGTCGATGCACAAGGGTGTCTGCCCCTTGTCCATCTT
GTACTGCGCAATGATCGCGGCGATGGCCGACTTGCCGACCCCGCCCTTGCCCTGCAAAACCATGTGAATT
TTCGCCATTACAGTAGATCCTTTTTGTCCGGTGTTGGGTTGAAGGTGAAGCCGGTCGGGGCCGCAGCGGG
GGCCGGCTTTTCAGCCTTGCCCCCCTGCTTCGGCCGCCGTGGCTCCGGCGTCTTGGGTGCCGGCGCGGGT
TCCGCAGCCTTGGCCTGCGGTGCGGGCACATCGGCGGGCTTGGCCTTGATGTGCCGCCTGGCGTGCGAGC
GGAACGTCTCGTAGGAGAACTTGACCTTCCCCGTTTCCCGCATGTGCTCCCAAATGGTGACGAGCGCATA
GCCGGACGCTAACGCCGCCTCGACATCCGCCCTCACCGCCAGGAACGCAACCGCAGCCTCATCACGCCGG
CGCTTCTTGGCCGCGCGGGATTCAACCCACTCGGCCAGCTCGTCGGTGTAGCTCTTTGGCATCGTCTCTC
GCCTGTCCCCTCAGTTCAGTAATTTCCTGCATTTGCCTGTTTCCAGTCGGTAGATATTCCACAAAACAGC
AGGGAAGCAGCGCTTTTCCGCTGCATAACCCTGCTTCGGGGTCATTATAGCGATTTTTTCGGTATATCCA
TCCTTTTTCGCACGATATACAGGATTTTGCCAAAGGGTTCGTGTAGACTTTCCTTGGTGTATCCAACGGC
GTCAGCCGGGCAGGATAGGTGAAGTAGGCCCACCCGCGAGCGGGTGTTCCTTCTTCACTGTCCCTTATTC
GCACCTGGCGGTGCTCAACGGGAATCCTGCTCTGCGAGGCTGGCCGGCTACCGCCGGCGTAACAGATGAG
GGCAAGCGGATGGCTGATGAAACCAAGCCAACCAGGAAGGGCAGCCCACCTATCAAGGTGTACTGCCTTC
CAGACGAACGAAGAGCGATTGAGGAAAAGGCGGCGGCGGCCGGCATGAGCCTGTCGGCCTACCTGCTGGC
CGTCGGCCAGGGCTACAAAATCACGGGCGTCGTGGACTATGAGCACGTCCGCGAGCTGGCCCGCATCAAT
GGCGACCTGGGCCGCCTGGGCGGCCTGCTGAAACTCTGGCTCACCGACGACCCGCGCACGGCGCGGTTCG
GTGATGCCACGATCCTCGCCCTGCTGGCGAAGATCGAAGAGAAGCAGGACGAGCTTGGCAAGGTCATGAT
GGGCGTGGTCCGCCCGAGGGCAGAGCCATGACTTTTTTAGCCGCTAAAACGGCCGGGGGGTGCGCGTGAT
TGCCAAGCACGTCCCCATGCGCTCCATCAAGAAGAGCGACTTCGCGGAGCTGGTGAAGTACATCACCGAC
GAGCAAGGCAAGACCGAGCGCTCTTCTTCAATCGCTGCCGTCAGACGGTCAGGGAACGCCGACAGGCCCC
GCTCCGCGTAGTTCGGAGCAGGACGCCGCACGGCGTCCACATGGATCATCCACCCACTTCCCAGGCCCGC
GAGGGCCTGGTTGATGCGGGCGGACACTACTTCGCGCTGCTGGTCGGTGCTGCTTGCGTTGTCATCGCCC
TTGTACAGCCAGGCAGCCATAAAGCTGCCGTTCTTGCCCACGATTACGCCGTCATCGACGACAGCGGCGT
AGTTGAGCAGATCGGCCAGGCCGGCGTCCTTGGAACGATGCTTTTTCAGTTTCAGTTCGGCATCGACCGC
GCGGATGCGGGCAAAGAGGATGAACAACAGAAGCGCGCCGAGGCCCGCGATTGCAATCGCAATTGCTTGG
ATCATCGGTATTGCTTCCCTTGGCTATTGGTGTTCTCGCGGAACGGGGTCGAGCGGGCCGGGTAATACGG
CTTGTACCGGCGGTGACGCAGGTACACGAACCGCATCTTCGGATCGGCCTTCGCCATGATTCGGAACGCA
TAGAGCGCCCCGAACCACAGGATCAGACCGACCACGGTGGCCCGCAGCTCTTGGGCGCTGAAAATCAGCG
CAAACGCCATCAGGCCCGAGAACATCACCAGTTCACGATCACCACCCATGAACAGGTTTTCTCGGTTGCC
TGCGCGACGGATGGGGATCGTGCGCAGAGCCATGATTAGGCGAGCCGTCCAGCCGCTACCGCACGCACGG
CATCCGCCGCCGCGACTTGCACCTGGTGCAGCGCCCCGTTGCCGAGGGCCGCGATTTCGGC
[234 nt withheld, positions 20152-20385]
GGCCATCGCCGGATGCGCGGATAACGCGAGAGCGAGAACGAAGAACACGGCAAGGTAGAACAAAATGCCG
CGATTCATGGTCAGACGGAACGGAACAGCCGTTGTCATTGGAAATACTCCTTACAGGGTTTT
Features (pLannotate 1.2.2; 25 found; start..end, strand, type, name):
   1237..1323    -  CDS            trfB (fragment): KORA1_ECOLX - Also known as korA. Protein predicted: Swiss-Prot protein existence level 4. In conjunction with KorB, inhibits the transcription of kilA, trfA and korAB operons. In conjunction with KorC is responsible for the negative control of kilC and kilE operons. From Escherichia coli.
   2104..3252    +  CDS            trfA: trans-acting replication protein that binds to and activates oriV
   3272..3391    +  CDS            tetR (fragment): TETR1_ECOLX - Experimental evidence at protein level: Swiss-Prot protein existence level 1. TetR is the repressor of the tetracycline resistance element; its N-terminal region forms a helix-turn-helix structure and binds DNA. Binding of tetracycline to TetR reduces the repressor affinity for the tetracycline resistance gene (tetA) promoter operator sites. From Escherichia coli.
   4525..5724    -  CDS            TcR: tetracycline efflux protein; tetA; confers resistance to tetracycline
   5830..6480    +  CDS            TetR: tetracycline resistance regulatory protein; tetR
   6788..7186    +  misc_feature   cos: lambda cos site; allows packaging into phage lambda particles
   7374..8005    +  rep_origin     oriV: incP origin of replication
   8069..8341    +  CDS            klaC (fragment): KLAC_ECOLX - Also known as telB. Protein predicted: Swiss-Prot protein existence level 4. Belongs to the kla operon, which is associated with cryptic tellurite resistance, and IncW plasmid fertility inhibition. From Escherichia coli.
   8340..8463    -  CDS            lacZα (fragment): LacZα fragment of β-galactosidase; lacZ fragment
   8928..9605    +  CDS            exoY: EXOY_RHIME - Protein inferred from homology: Swiss-Prot protein existence level 3. Needed for the addition of the first sugar (galactose) to the isoprenoid carrier. May function as a sugar transferase. From Rhizobium meliloti (strain 1021) (Ensifer meliloti) (Sinorhizobium meliloti).
   9656..9678    -  protein_bind   lac operator (fragment): The lac repressor binds to the lac operator to inhibit transcription in E. coli. This inhibition can be relieved by adding lactose or isopropyl-β-D-thiogalactopyranoside (IPTG). lac repressor encoded by lacI
   9682..9712    -  promoter       lac promoter: promoter for the E. coli lac operon
   9727..9748    -  protein_bind   CAP binding site: CAP binding activates transcription in the presence of cAMP. E. coli catabolite activator protein
   9761..9846    -  CDS            lacI (fragment): lac repressor; lacI; The lac repressor binds to the lac operator to inhibit transcription in E. coli. This inhibition can be relieved by adding lactose or isopropyl-β-D-thiogalactopyranoside (IPTG).
   9847..10422   +  CDS            klaC (fragment): KLAC_ECOLX - Also known as telB. Protein predicted: Swiss-Prot protein existence level 4. Belongs to the kla operon, which is associated with cryptic tellurite resistance, and IncW plasmid fertility inhibition. From Escherichia coli.
  10599..10901   +  CDS            trfB: KORA2_ECOLX - Also known as korA. Experimental evidence at protein level: Swiss-Prot protein existence level 1. In conjunction with KorB, inhibits the transcription of kilA, trfA and korAB operons. In conjunction with KorC is responsible for the negative control of kilC and kilE operons. From Escherichia coli.
  11677..12750   +  CDS            korB: KORB2_ECOLX - Experimental evidence at protein level: Swiss-Prot protein existence level 1. In conjunction with KorA, inhibits the transcription of the kilA, trfA and korAB operons. Is also involved in the negative control of the kilB operon. From Escherichia coli.
  15510..16853   +  CDS            traN: TRAN4_ECOLX - Protein predicted: Swiss-Prot protein existence level 4. From Escherichia coli.
  16912..17346   -  CDS            traM: TRAM4_ECOLX - Experimental evidence at protein level: Swiss-Prot protein existence level 1. From Escherichia coli.
  17346..18068   -  CDS            traL: TRAL4_ECOLX - Experimental evidence at protein level: Swiss-Prot protein existence level 1. From Escherichia coli.
  18071..18472   -  CDS            traK: TRAK4_ECOLX - Experimental evidence at protein level: Swiss-Prot protein existence level 1. From Escherichia coli.
  18698..18807   +  oriT           oriT: incP origin of transfer
  18840..19211   +  CDS            traJ: oriT-recognizing protein; traJ
  19249..19341   +  CDS            traI (fragment): TRAI6_ECOLX - Experimental evidence at protein level: Swiss-Prot protein existence level 1. The initiation process of transfer DNA synthesis requires the interaction of at least three plasmid-specific components (TraH, I, and J) at the transfer origin resulting in the assembly of a specialised nucleoprotein complex - the relaxosome. Site- and strand-specific cleavage at the transfer origin is dependent on TraI and TraJ. From Escherichia coli.
  19338..19649   -  CDS            trbE (fragment): TRBE_RHIRD - Protein inferred from homology: Swiss-Prot protein existence level 3. From Rhizobium radiobacter (Agrobacterium tumefaciens) (Agrobacterium radiobacter).
