[The description below was written by a language model from this plasmid's Addgene catalogue record and pLannotate feature annotations shown in this document.]
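Description:
pstb-LAFR5-exoY is a large, broad-host-range IncP cosmid carrying the Sinorhizobium meliloti 1021 exoY gene, built in the pstb-LAFR5 backbone and catalogued as a bacterial expression vector. Replication depends on the IncP oriV together with the trans-acting initiator trfA, with the korA/trfB and korB regulators of the RK2-type control circuit also present. An IncP oriT with traJ, traK, traL, traM and neighbouring transfer-region sequences makes the plasmid mobilizable by conjugation, which is how vectors of this family are normally moved from E. coli into rhizobia. A lambda cos site allows packaging into phage particles. Selection is by tetracycline, through the tetA efflux gene and its tetR repressor. The copy number is recorded as unknown.

The exoY fragment was cloned between PstI and BamHI sites within the lacZα polylinker region, and M13 forward and reverse primers are listed for sequencing across it. The annotated exoY coding sequence lies between a residual lacZα fragment and the lac promoter/operator/CAP site, and it is oriented opposite to the lac promoter, so lac-driven transcription would not read through it in the sense direction. The record names the promoter as Smb21651, but no such element is annotated in the feature table. ExoY is needed to add the first sugar, galactose, to the isoprenoid lipid carrier in succinoglycan biosynthesis. The associated publication concerns increased production of this exopolysaccharide and its effect on S. meliloti symbiosis with Medicago truncatula, which suggests use for supplying extra exoY copies in that context. The catalogue gives a total size of 22,700 bp, whereas the sequenced record is 20,517 nt; the record does not explain the difference.
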