Addgene plasmid #86170: pstb-LAFR5-exoY
Purpose: pstb-LAFR5 with the S. meliloti 1021 exoY fragment from E6 cloned into Pst/Bam
Depositing lab: Kay Jones. Depositing organization: Florida State University, Tallahassee. Publication: Increased production of the exopolysaccharide succinoglycan enhances Sinorhizobium meliloti 1021 symbiosis with the host plant Medicago truncatula. Jones KM. J Bacteriol. 2012 Aug;194(16):4322-31. doi: 10.1128/JB.00751-12. Epub 2012 Jun 8. PubMed 22685282.
Backbone
  Vector backbone: pstb-LAFR5
  Backbone manufacturer: Kay Jones
  Total vector size (bp): 22700
  Vector type: Bacterial Expression
Growth in bacteria
  Bacterial resistance: Tetracycline, 10 μg/mL
  Growth temperature: 37°C
  Growth strain: DH5alpha
  Copy number: Unknown
Gene/Insert
  Gene/Insert name: exoY
  Species: S. meliloti
  Promoter: Smb21651
  Cloning method: Restriction Enzyme; 5′ cloning site PstI (unknown if destroyed); 3′ cloning site BamHI (unknown if destroyed)
  Sequencing primers: 5′ M13F; 3′ M13R
Terms and licenses: Academic/Nonprofit Terms; Industry Terms
How to cite: pstb-LAFR5-exoY was a gift from Kay Jones (Addgene plasmid # 86170 ; http://n2t.net/addgene:86170 ; RRID:Addgene_86170)
